>Addgene plasmid #43676 | III-TAGC | depositor partial sequence | sequence record 58941 | III-TAGC sequence 426 bps
CGTCTCGGCTCACCCCAGAGCAGGTCGTGGCCATTGCCTCGAATGGAGGGGGCAAACAGGCGTTGGAAAC
CGTACAACGATTGCTGCCGGTGCTGTGCCAAGCGCACGGACTCACCCCAGAGCAGGTCGTGGCAATCGCC
TCCAACATTGGCGGGAAACAGGCACTCGAGACTGTCCAGCGCCTGCTTCCCGTGCTGTGCCAAGCGCACG
GCCTCACCCCAGAGCAGGTCGTGGCAATCGCGAGCAATAACGGCGGAAAACAGGCTTTGGAAACGGTGCA
GAGGCTCCTTCCAGTGCTGTGCCAAGCGCACGGATTAACCCCAGAGCAGGTCGTGGCGATCGCAAGCCAC
GACGGAGGAAAGCAAGCCTTGGAAACAGTACAGAGGCTGTTGCCTGTGCTGTGCCAAGCGCACGGACTCA
GAGACG
