>Addgene plasmid #43676 | III-TAGC | addgene partial sequence | sequence record 61786 | M13-F20 5'-TGTAAAACGACGGCCAGT-3'
GGCGAATTGGGCCCTCTAGATGCATGCTCGAGCGGCCGCCAGTGTGATGGATATCTGCAGAATTCGCCCT
TGATGCCGTCCTAGCGCGTCTCGGCTCACCCCAGAGCAGGTCGTGGCCATTGCCTCGAATGGAGGGGGCA
AACAGGCGTTGGAAACCGTACAACGATTGCTGCCGGTGCTGTGCCAAGCGCACGGACTCACCCCAGAGCA
GGTCGTGGCAATCGCCTCCAACATTGGCGGGAAACAGGCACTCGAGACTGTCCAGCGCCTGCTTCCCGTG
CTGTGCCAAGCGCACGGCCTCACCCCAGAGCAGGTCGTGGCAATCGCGAGCAATAACGGCGGAAAACAGG
CTTTGGAAACGGTGCAGAGGCTCCTTCCAGTGCTGTGCCAAGCGCACGGATTAACCCCAGAGCAGGTCGT
GGCGATCGCAAGCCACGACGGAGGAAAGCAAGCCTTGGAAACAGTACAGAGGCTGTTGCCTGTGCTGTGC
CAAGCGCACGGACTCAGAGACGTGGGCACAGGAAAGATACTTAAGGGCGAATTCCAGCACACTGGCGGCC
GTTACTAGTGGATCCGAGCTCGGTACCAAGCTTGATGCATAGCTTGAGTATTCTATAGTGTCACCTAAAT
AGCTTGGCGTAATCATGGTCATAGCTGTTTCCTGTGTGAAATTGTTATCCGCTCACAATTCCACACAACA
TACGAGCCGGAAGCATAAAGTGTAAAGCCTGGGGTGCCTAATGAGTGAGCTAACTCACATTAATTGCGTT
GCGCTCACTGCCCGCTTTCCAGTCGGGAAACCTGTCGTGCCAGCTGCATTAATGAATCGGCCAACGCGCG
GGGAGAGGCGGTTTGCGTATTGGGCGCTCTTCCGCTTCCTCGCTCACTGACTCGCTGCGCTCGGTCGTTC
GGCTGCGGCGAGCGGTATCAGCTCACTCAAAGGCGGTAATACGG
