[The description below was written by a language model from this plasmid's Addgene catalogue record.]
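Description:
III-TAGC is a bacterial cloning plasmid built on the commercial pCRII-TOPO backbone (about 4.0 kb without insert), into which a 426 bp synthetic fragment was introduced by TOPO cloning. It is maintained as a high-copy plasmid in E. coli and carries both ampicillin and kanamycin resistance, consistent with the dual-marker design of this TOPO vector family. The record lists T7 and M13 reverse as sequencing primers, indicating that the insert sits in the standard cloning site flanked by these primer-binding regions. No feature table is provided, so individual backbone elements such as the origin of replication cannot be confirmed from the record beyond what is generally known for this vector.

The insert is described only by its name and as synthetic. The plasmid comes from a TALEN genome-editing system developed for making human stem cell-based disease models, and the naming suggests a library component. A fragment of this length is consistent with four TAL effector repeats of roughly 100 bp each, so "TAGC" plausibly denotes a pre-assembled tetramer of repeat modules recognising the bases T, A, G and C, with "III" marking its position in the ordered assembly of a full repeat array. This interpretation is inferred from the name, size and associated publication, not stated explicitly in the record. The plasmid has no expression function of its own in mammalian cells. It appears to serve as a storage and amplification vehicle for a building block that would be excised or amplified and joined with other modules to build custom TALEN DNA-binding domains in a separate destination vector.
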