Addgene plasmid #43676: III-TAGC
Depositing lab: Chad Cowan & Kiran Musunuru. Depositing organization: Harvard University. Publication: A TALEN Genome-Editing System for Generating Human Stem Cell-Based Disease Models. Ding Q, Lee YK, Schaefer EA, Peters DT, Veres A, Kim K, Kuperwasser N, Motola DL, Meissner TB, Hendriks WT, Trevisan M, Gupta RM, Moisan A, Banks E, Friesen M, Schinzel RT, Xia F, Tang A, Xia Y, Figueroa E, Wann A, Ahfeldt T, Daheron L, Zhang F, Rubin LL, Peng LF, Chung RT, Musunuru K, Cowan CA. Cell Stem Cell. 2012 Dec 12. pii: S1934-5909(12)00645-5. doi: 10.1016/j.stem.2012.11.011. PubMed 23246482.
Backbone
  Vector backbone: pCRII-TOPO
  Backbone manufacturer: Invitrogen
  Backbone size w/o insert (bp): 3973
  Vector type: Bacterial Cloning
Growth in bacteria
  Bacterial resistance: Ampicillin and Kanamycin, 100 & 50 μg/mL
  Growth temperature: 37°C
  Growth strain: Top10
  Copy number: High Copy
Gene/Insert
  Gene/Insert name: III-TAGC
  Species: Synthetic
  Insert size (bp): 426
  Cloning method: TOPO Cloning
  Sequencing primers: 5′ T7; 3′ M13-rev
Terms and licenses: Academic/Nonprofit Terms; Industry Terms: Not Available to Industry
How to cite: III-TAGC was a gift from Chad Cowan & Kiran Musunuru (Addgene plasmid # 43676 ; http://n2t.net/addgene:43676 ; RRID:Addgene_43676)
